Addgene plasmid #53074: pBullet-end-c
Purpose: (Empty Backbone) destination vector with ECFP- endosome marker (RabF2a) for tagged fluorescent protein (C-ter-EYFP) of plant gene
Depositing lab: Joshua Heazlewood. Depositing organization: Lawrence Berkeley National Laboratory. Publication: The Plant Glycosyltransferase Clone Collection for Functional Genomics. Lao J, Oikawa A, Bromley JR, McInerney P, Suttangkakul A, Smith-Moritz AM, Plahar H, Chiu TY, Gonzalez Fernandez-Nino SM, Ebert B, Yang F, Christiansen KM, Hansen SF, Stonebloom S, Adams PD, Ronald PC, Hillson NJ, Hadi MZ, Vega-Sanchez ME, Loque D, Scheller HV, Heazlewood1 JL. Plant J. 2014 Jun 6. doi: 10.1111/tpj.12577. PubMed 24905498.
Backbone
  Vector backbone: pBullet
  Backbone manufacturer: JBEI
  Backbone size (bp): 8000
  Vector type: Synthetic Biology
  Selectable markers: Neomycin (select with G418) ; Kanamycin
Growth in bacteria
  Bacterial resistance: Chloramphenicol and Ampicillin, 25 & 100 μg/mL
  Growth temperature: 37°C
  Growth strain: ccdB Survival
  Copy number: High Copy
Gene/Insert
  Cloning method: Gateway Cloning
  Sequencing primers: 5′ ACAAGTTTGTACAAAAAAGCAGGCTTC; 3′ ACCACTTTGTACAAGAAAGCTGGGTC
Terms and licenses: Academic/Nonprofit Terms; Industry Terms: Not Available to Industry
Depositor comments: See http://gt.jbei.org/ for more information on the JBEI glycosyltransferase collection.
How to cite: pBullet-end-c was a gift from Joshua Heazlewood (Addgene plasmid # 53074 ; http://n2t.net/addgene:53074 ; RRID:Addgene_53074)
