[The description below was written by a language model from this plasmid's Addgene catalogue record and pLannotate feature annotations shown in this document.]
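Description:
pBullet-end-c is an empty Gateway destination vector from the pBullet series, built for subcellular localisation of plant proteins by fluorescence. It carries two independent plant expression cassettes on one high-copy plasmid, so a protein of interest and an organelle reference marker are delivered together. The catalogue lists the backbone at about 8 kb, while the deposited full sequence is 9,035 nt. It replicates in E. coli from a ColE1/pUC-type origin and is selected with ampicillin (bla) and chloramphenicol. The chloramphenicol marker lies inside the Gateway cassette alongside ccdB, so the unrecombined vector must be maintained in a ccdB-tolerant strain. A Tn5-derived NeoR/KanR gene is also present and is listed as a neomycin/kanamycin selectable marker, but no dedicated plant promoter is annotated directly upstream of it. No T-DNA borders or other Agrobacterium elements appear in the feature table.

The first cassette uses a CaMV 35S promoter, preceded by an additional partial 35S copy, to drive ECFP followed directly by Arabidopsis RabF2a (RHA1), ending at a NOS terminator. RabF2a is a Rab5-type GTPase acting in prevacuolar-to-vacuole trafficking, and it serves here as the cyan endosome marker. The second cassette has another 35S promoter, then attR1, the CmR/ccdB counter-selection module and attR2, followed by EYFP and a CaMV polyadenylation signal. An LR reaction with an entry clone replaces the attR-flanked module with the gene of interest, producing a C-terminal EYFP fusion. Loss of ccdB allows recombinants to grow in standard strains. Co-localisation of the yellow fusion with the cyan endosomal signal can then be assessed in plant cells. The vector was deposited in connection with a plant glycosyltransferase clone collection for functional genomics.
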