Features (pLannotate 1.2.2; 25 found; start..end, strand, type, name):
    177..765     +  rep_origin     ori: high-copy-number ColE1/pMB1/pBR322/pUC origin of replication
    948..999     +  CDS            lacI (fragment): lac repressor; lacI; The lac repressor binds to the lac operator to inhibit transcription in E. coli. This inhibition can be relieved by adding lactose or isopropyl-β-D-thiogalactopyranoside (IPTG).
   1067..1355    +  promoter       CaMV 35S promoter (fragment): strong constitutive promoter from cauliflower mosaic virus
   1406..1751    +  promoter       CaMV 35S promoter: strong constitutive promoter from cauliflower mosaic virus
   1703..1749    +  promoter       minimal CaMV 35S promoter: minimal 35S promoter from cauliflower mosaic virus
   1772..2488    +  CDS            ECFP: ECFP is a basic (constitutively fluorescent) cyan fluorescent protein published in 1996, derived from Aequorea victoria. It has low acid sensitivity.
   2495..3094    +  CDS            RABF2A: RAF2A_ARATH - Also known as RAB5A, RHA1. Experimental evidence at protein level: Swiss-Prot protein existence level 1. Involved in the trafficking of soluble cargo proteins from the prevacuolar compartment to the central vacuole (PubMed:12724533, PubMed:21899678). Involved in vacuolar transport of storage proteins with EREX as effector. Regulates membrane trafficking to protein storage vacuoles (PSVs). From Arabidopsis thaliana (Mouse-ear cress).
   3103..3353    +  terminator     NOS terminator: nopaline synthase terminator and poly(A) signal
   3354..3370    -  promoter       tet promoter (fragment): E. coli promoter for tetracycline efflux protein gene
   3385..3489    +  CDS            tnpA (fragment): TN5P_ECOLX - Also known as tnp. Experimental evidence at protein level: Swiss-Prot protein existence level 1. Mediates transposition of transposon Tn5 by a 'cut and paste' mechanism. First, the monomeric transposase binds the 19 bp inverted DNA repeats flanking the transposon. Then, dimerization of the DNA- bound transposase creates a synaptic DNA complex. After nicking of the first DNA strand, excision of the transposon proceeds through a series of intermediates. The transposase then mediates the insertion of the transposon at a new site by strand transfer. The activity of the wild- type tran
   3521..4315    +  CDS            NeoR/KanR: aminoglycoside phosphotransferase from Tn5; aph(3')-II (or nptII); confers resistance to neomycin, kanamycin, and G418 (Geneticin®)
   4429..4533    +  promoter       AmpR promoter: bla
   4534..5394    +  CDS            AmpR: β-lactamase; bla; confers resistance to ampicillin, carbenicillin, and related antibiotics
   5419..5763    +  promoter       CaMV 35S promoter: strong constitutive promoter from cauliflower mosaic virus
   5716..5762    +  promoter       minimal CaMV 35S promoter: minimal 35S promoter from cauliflower mosaic virus
   5763..5811    -  misc_feature   MCS (fragment): pBluescript multiple cloning site
   5816..5940    +  protein_bind   attR1: mutant version of attR; recombination site for the Gateway® LR reaction LR Clonase™
   6176..6328    -  CDS            dpnD (fragment): DPND_STRPN - Protein predicted: Swiss-Prot protein existence level 4. From Streptococcus pneumoniae serotype 4 (strain ATCC BAA-334 / TIGR4).
   6372..6674    -  CDS            ccdB: CCDB_ECOLI - Also known as G, letB, letD. Experimental evidence at protein level: Swiss-Prot protein existence level 1. Toxic component of a type II toxin-antitoxin (TA) system, functioning in plasmid maintainence. Responsible for the post- segregational killing (PSK) of plasmid-free cells, also referred to as a plasmid addiction system. Half-life of over 2 hours. Cell killing by CcdB is accompanied by filamentation, defects in chromosome and plasmid segregation, defects in cell division, formation of anucleate cells, decreased DNA synthesis and plasmid loss. Interferes with the activity of DN
   6679..6837    -  CDS            ccdA (fragment): CCDA_ECO57 - Also known as H, letA. Experimental evidence at protein level: Swiss-Prot protein existence level 1. Antitoxin component of a type II toxin-antitoxin (TA) system which inhibits the post-segregational killing (PSK) of plasmid-free cells, also referred to as a plasmid addiction system. Binds to and blocks the activity of CcdB; will also remove bound CcdB protein from the CcdB-GyrA complex by forming a CcdA-CcdB complex, a process termed rejuvenation. Functions as a transcriptional corepressor for the ccdAB operon, repression also requires CcdB (By similarity). From Escherichia coli
   7019..7678    -  CDS            CmR: chloramphenicol acetyltransferase; cat; confers resistance to chloramphenicol
   7679..7781    -  promoter       cat promoter: promoter of the E. coli cat gene encoding chloramphenicol acetyltransferase
   7959..8083    -  protein_bind   attR2: mutant version of attR; recombination site for the Gateway® LR reaction LR Clonase™
   8094..8813    +  CDS            EYFP: enhanced YFP mammalian codon-optimized
   8868..9027    +  polyA_signal   CaMV poly(A) signal (fragment): cauliflower mosaic virus polyadenylation signal
>Addgene plasmid #53074 | pBullet-end-c | depositor full sequence | sequence record 82554 | pBullet-end-c sequence 9035 bps
ACGCGTCTGTCAGACCAAGTTTACTCATATATACTTTAGATTGATTTAAAACTTCATTTTTAATTTAAAA
GGATCTAGGTGAAGATCCTTTTTGATAATCTCATGACCAAAATCCCTTAACGTGAGTTTTCGTTCCACTG
AGCGTCAGACCCCGTAGAAAAGATCAAAGGATCTTCTTGAGATCCTTTTTTTCTGCGCGTAATCTGCTGC
TTGCAAACAAAAAAACCACCGCTACCAGCGGTGGTTTGTTTGCCGGATCAAGAGCTACCAACTCTTTTTC
CGAAGGTAACTGGCTTCAGCAGAGCGCAGATACCAAATACTGTTCTTCTAGTGTAGCCGTAGTTAGGCCA
CCACTTCAAGAACTCTGTAGCACCGCCTACATACCTCGCTCTGCTAATCCTGTTACCAGTGGCTGCTGCC
AGTGGCGATAAGTCGTGTCTTACCGGGTTGGACTCAAGACGATAGTTACCGGATAAGGCGCAGCGGTCGG
GCTGAACGGGGGGTTCGTGCACACAGCCCAGCTTGGAGCGAACGACCTACACCGAACTGAGATACCTACA
GCGTGAGCTATGAGAAAGCGCCACGCTTCCCGAAGGGAGAAAGGCGGACAGGTATCCGGTAAGCGGCAGG
GTCGGAACAGGAGAGCGCACGAGGGAGCTTCCAGGGGGAAACGCCTGGTATCTTTATAGTCCTGTCGGGT
TTCGCCACCTCTGACTTGAGCGTCGATTTTTGTGATGCTCGTCAGGGGGGCGGAGCCTATGGAAAAACGC
CAGCAACGCGGCCTTTTTACGGTTCCTGGCCTTTTGCTGGCCTTTTGCTCACATGTTCTTTCCTGCGTTA
TCCCCTGATTCTGTGGATAACCGTATTACCGCCTTTGAGTGAGCTGATACCGCTCGCCGCAGCCGAACGA
CCGAGCGCAGCGAGTCAGTGAGCGAGGAAGCGGAAGAGCGCCCAATACGCAAACCGCCTCTCCCCGCGCG
TTGGCCGATTCATTAATGCGGCCGCGAGCTCCCTACCCCTACTCCAAAAATGTCAAAGATACAGTCTCAG
AAGACCAAAGGGCTATTGAGACTTTTCAACAAAGGGTAATTTCGGGAAACCTCCTCGGATTCCATTGCCC
AGCTATCTGTCACTTCATCGAAAGGACAGTAGAAAAGGAAGGTGGCTCCTACAAATGCCATCATTGCGAT
AAAGGAAAGGCTATCATTCAAGATGCCTCTGCCGACAGTGGTCCCAAAGATGGACCCCCACCCACGAGGA
GCATCGTGGAAAAAGAAGACGTTCCAACCACGTCTTCAAAGCAAGTGGATTGATGTGACATCTCCACTGA
CGTAAGGGATGACGCACAATCCCACCCCTACTCCAAAAATGTCAAAGATACAGTCTCAGAAGACCAAAGG
GCTATTGAGACTTTTCAACAAAGGGTAATTTCGGGAAACCTCCTCGGATTCCATTGCCCAGCTATCTGTC
ACTTCATCGAAAGGACAGTAGAAAAGGAAGGTGGCTCCTACAAATGCCATCATTGCGATAAAGGAAAGGC
TATCATTCAAGATGCCTCTGCCGACAGTGGTCCCAAAGATGGACCCCCACCCACGAGGAGCATCGTGGAA
AAAGAAGACGTTCCAACCACGTCTTCAAAGCAAGTGGATTGATGTGACATCTCCACTGACGTAAGGGATG
ACGCACAATCCCACTATCCTTCGCAAGACCCTTCCTCTATATAAGGAAGTTCATTTCATTTGGAGAGGAC
AGCCCAGATCTTTGTTTGGGAATGGTGAGCAAGGGCGAGGAGCTGTTCACCGGGGTGGTGCCCATCCTGG
TCGAGCTGGACGGCGACGTAAACGGCCACAAGTTCAGCGTGTCCGGCGAGGGCGAGGGCGATGCCACCTA
CGGCAAGCTGACCCTGAAGTTCATCTGCACCACCGGCAAGCTGCCCGTGCCCTGGCCCACCCTCGTGACC
ACCCTGACCTGGGGCGTGCAGTGCTTCAGCCGCTACCCCGACCACATGAAGCAGCACGACTTCTTCAAGT
CCGCCATGCCCGAAGGCTACGTCCAGGAGCGCACCATCTTCTTCAAGGACGACGGCAACTACAAGACCCG
CGCCGAGGTGAAGTTCGAGGGCGACACCCTGGTGAACCGCATCGAGCTGAAGGGCATCGACTTCAAGGAG
GACGGCAACATCCTGGGGCACAAGCTGGAGTACAACTACATCAGCCACAACGTCTATATCACCGCCGACA
AGCAGAAGAACGGCATCAAGGCCAACTTCAAGATCCGCCACAACATCGAGGACGGCAGCGTGCAGCTCGC
CGACCACTACCAGCAGAACACCCCCATCGGCGACGGCCCCGTGCTGCTGCCCGACAACCACTACCTGAGC
ACCCAGTCCGCCCTGAGCAAAGACCCCAACGAGAAGCGCGATCACATGGTCCTGCTGGAGTTCGTGACCG
CCGCCGGGATCACTCTCGGCATGGACGAGCTGTACAAGAGATCTATGGCTAGCTCTGGAAACAAGAACAT
CAACGCCAAATTGGTATTACTAGGAGATGTTGGAGCTGGAAAATCAAGTCTTGTGCTACGGTTTGTGAAA
GATCAGTTTGTTGAATTTCAGGAATCAACCATTGGTGCAGCTTTTTTCTCTCAAACATTGGCTGTGAATG
ATGCGACTGTGAAGTTTGAGATATGGGATACAGCTGGTCAGGAACGATACCACAGTTTGGCTCCAATGTA
CTACAGGGGTGCAGCTGCTGCTATTATTGTCTTTGACATTACTAATCAAGCCTCATTTGAGAGGGCGAAG
AAATGGGTTCAGGAACTGCAGGCACAAGGTAACCCTAATATGGTGATGGCTCTTGCTGGAAACAAAGCTG
ATTTATTAGACGCAAGGAAGGTGTCTGCAGAGGAGGCAGAGATATATGCTCAAGAGAACAGCCTTTTCTT
TATGGAAACCTCAGCGAAGACCGCAACAAATGTCAAAGACATATTCTACGAAATAGCGAAAAGGCTACCA
CGTGTACAGCCAGCTGAAAACCCGACAGGAATGGTTCTCCCAAACGGGCCAGGGGCTACGGCAGTGAGTT
CATCGTGTTGTGCTTAGACCGGTCGTTCAAACATTTGGCAATAAAGTTTCTTAAGATTGAATCCTGTTGC
CGGTCTTGCGATGATTATCATATAATTTCTGTTGAATTACGTTAAGCATGTAATAATTAACATGTAATGC
ATGACGTTATTTATGAGATGGGTTTTTATGATTAGAGTCCCGCAATTATACATTTAATACGCGATAGAAA
ACAAAATATAGCGCGCAAACTAGGATAAATTATCGCGCGCGGTGTCATCTATGTTACTAGATCCGATGAT
AAGCTGTCAAACATGAGAGCTCCCGGAATTGCCAGCTGGGGCGCCCTCTGGTAAGGTTGGGAAGCCCTGC
AAAGTAAACTGGATGGCTTTCTCGCCGCCAAGGATCTGATGGCGCAGGGGATCAAGCTCTGATCAAGAGA
CAGGATGAGGATCGTTTCGCATGATTGAACAAGATGGATTGCACGCAGGTTCTCCGGCCGCTTGGGTGGA
GAGGCTATTCGGCTATGACTGGGCACAACAGACAATCGGCTGCTCTGATGCCGCCGTGTTCCGGCTGTCA
GCGCAGGGGCGCCCGGTTCTTTTTGTCAAGACCGACCTGTCCGGTGCCCTGAATGAACTGCAAGACGAGG
CAGCGCGGCTATCGTGGCTGGCCACGACGGGCGTTCCTTGCGCAGCTGTGCTCGACGTTGTCACTGAAGC
GGGAAGGGACTGGCTGCTATTGGGCGAAGTGCCGGGGCAGGATCTCCTGTCATCTCACCTTGCTCCTGCC
GAGAAAGTATCCATCATGGCTGATGCAATGCGGCGGCTGCATACGCTTGATCCGGCTACCTGCCCATTCG
ACCACCAAGCGAAACATCGCATCGAGCGAGCACGTACTCGGATGGAAGCCGGTCTTGTCGATCAGGATGA
TCTGGACGAAGAGCATCAGGGGCTCGCGCCAGCCGAACTGTTCGCCAGGCTCAAGGCGAGCATGCCCGAC
GGCGAGGATCTCGTCGTGACCCATGGCGATGCCTGCTTGCCGAATATCATGGTGGAAAATGGCCGCTTTT
CTGGATTCATCGACTGTGGCCGGCTGGGTGTGGCGGACCGCTATCAGGACATAGCGTTGGCTACCCGTGA
TATTGCTGAAGAGCTTGGCGGCGAATGGGCTGACCGCTTCCTCGTGCTTTACGGTATCGCCGCTCCCGAT
TCGCAGCGCATCGCCTTCTATCGCCTTCTTGACGAGTTCTTCTGACACGTGTTAATTCTTGAAGACGAAA
GGGCCTCGTGATACGCCTATTTTTATAGGTTAATGTCATGATAATAATGGTTTCTTAGACGTCAGGTGGC
ACTTTTCGGGGAAATGTGCGCGGAACCCCTATTTGTTTATTTTTCTAAATACATTCAAATATGTATCCGC
TCATGAGACAATAACCCTGATAAATGCTTCAATAATATTGAAAAAGGAAGAGTATGAGTATTCAACATTT
CCGTGTCGCCCTTATTCCCTTTTTTGCGGCATTTTGCCTTCCTGTTTTTGCTCACCCAGAAACGCTGGTG
AAAGTAAAAGATGCTGAAGATCAGTTGGGTGCACGAGTGGGTTACATCGAACTGGATCTCAACAGCGGTA
AGATCCTTGAGAGTTTTCGCCCCGAAGAACGTTTTCCAATGATGAGCACTTTTAAAGTTCTGCTATGTGG
CGCGGTATTATCCCGTATTGACGCCGGGCAAGAGCAACTCGGTCGCCGCATACACTATTCTCAGAATGAC
TTGGTTGAGTACTCACCAGTCACAGAAAAGCATCTTACGGATGGCATGACAGTAAGAGAATTATGCAGTG
CTGCCATAACCATGAGTGATAACACTGCGGCCAACTTACTTCTGACAACGATCGGAGGACCGAAGGAGCT
AACCGCTTTTTTGCACAACATGGGGGATCATGTAACTCGCCTTGATCGTTGGGAACCGGAGCTGAATGAA
GCCATACCAAACGACGAGCGTGACACCACGATGCCTGTAGCAATGGCAACAACGTTGCGCAAACTATTAA
CTGGCGAACTACTTACTCTAGCTTCCCGGCAACAATTAATAGACTGGATGGAGGCGGATAAAGTTGCAGG
ACCACTTCTGCGCTCGGCCCTTCCGGCTGGCTGGTTTATTGCTGATAAATCTGGAGCCGGTGAGCGTGGG
TCTCGCGGTATCATTGCAGCACTGGGGCCAGATGGTAAGCCCTCCCGTATCGTAGTTATCTACACGACGG
GGAGTCAGGCAACTATGGATGAACGAAATAGACAGATCGCTGAGATAGGTGCCTCACTGATTAAGCATTG
GTAAGTTAACAGAAGACCAGAGGGCTATTGAGACTTTTCAACAAAGGGTAATATCGGGAAACCTCCTCGG
ATTCCATTGCCCAGCTATCTGTCACTTCATCGAAAGGACAGTAGAAAAGGAAGATGGCTTCTACAAATGC
CATCATTGCGATAAAGGAAAGGCTATCGTTCAAGATGCCTCTACCGACAGTGGTCCCAAAGATGGACCCC
CACCCACGAGGAACATCGTGGAAAAAGAAGACGTTCCAACCACGTCTTCAAAGCAAGTGGATTGATGTGA
TATCTCCACTGACGTAAGGGATGACGCACAATCCCACTATCCTTCGCAAGACCCTTCCTCTATATAAGGA
AGTTCATTTCATTTGGAGAGGACCTCGAGGTCGACGGTATCGATAAGCTTGATATCGAATTCCTGCAGCC
CATCAACAAGTTTGTACAAAAAAGCTGAACGAGAAACGTAAAATGATATAAATATCAATATATTAAATTA
GATTTTGCATAAAAAACAGACTACATAATACTGTAAAACACAACATATCCAGTCACTATGAATCAACTAC
TTAGATGGTATTAGTGACCTGTAGTCGACCGACAGCCTTCCAAATGTTCTTCGGGTGATGCTGCCAACTT
AGTCGACCGACAGCCTTCCAAATGTTCTTCTCAAACGGAATCGTCGTATCCAGCCTACTCGCTATTGTCC
TCAATGCCGTATTAAATCATAAAAAGAAATAAGAAAAAGAGGTGCGAGCCTCTTTTTTGTGTGACAAAAT
AAAAACATCTACCTATTCATATACGCTAGTGTCATAGTCCTGAAAATCATCTGCATCAAGAACAATTTCA
CAACTCTTATACTTTTCTCTTACAAGTCGTTCGGCTTCATCTGGATTTTCAGCCTCTATACTTACTAAAC
GTGATAAAGTTTCTGTAATTTCTACTGTATCGACCTGCAGACTGGCTGTGTATAAGGGAGCCTGACATTT
ATATTCCCCAGAACATCAGGTTAATGGCGTTTTTGATGTCATTTTCGCGGTGGCTGAGATCAGCCACTTC
TTCCCCGATAACGGAGACCGGCACACTGGCCATATCGGTGGTCATCATGCGCCAGCTTTCATCCCCGATA
TGCACCACCGGGTAAAGTTCACGGGAGACTTTATCTGACAGCAGACGTGCACTGGCCAGGGGGATCACCA
TCCGTCGCCCGGGCGTGTCAATAATATCACTCTGTACATCCACAAACAGACGATAACGGCTCTCTCTTTT
ATAGGTGTAAACCTTAAACTGCATTTCACCAGCCCCTGTTCTCGTCAGCAAAAGAGCCGTTCATTTCAAT
AAACCGGGCGACCTCAGCCATCCCTTCCTGATTTTCCGCTTTCCAGCGTTCGGCACGCAGACGACGGGCT
TCATTCTGCATGGTTGTGCTTACCAGACCGGAGATATTGACATCATATATGCCTTGAGCAACTGATAGCT
GTCGCTGTCAACTGTCACTGTAATACGCTGCTTCATAGCATACCTCTTTTTGACATACTTCGGGTATACA
TATCAGTATATATTCTTATACCGCAAAAATCAGCGCGCAAATACGCATACTGTTATCTGGCTTTTAGTAA
GCCGGATCCACGCGGCGTTTACGCCCCGCCCTGCCACTCATCGCAGTACTGTTGTAATTCATTAAGCATT
CTGCCGACATGGAAGCCATCACAGACGGCATGATGAACCTGAATCGCCAGCGGCATCAGCACCTTGTCGC
CTTGCGTATAATATTTGCCCATGGTGAAAACGGGGGCGAAGAAGTTGTCCATATTGGCCACGTTTAAATC
AAAACTGGTGAAACTCACCCAGGGATTGGCTGAGACGAAAAACATATTCTCAATAAACCCTTTAGGGAAA
TAGGCCAGGTTTTCACCGTAACACGCCACATCTTGCGAATATATGTGTAGAAACTGCCGGAAATCGTCGT
GGTATTCACTCCAGAGCGATGAAAACGTTTCAGTTTGCTCATGGAAAACGGTGTAACAAGGGTGAACACT
ATCCCATATCACCAGCTCACCGTCTTTCATTGCCATACGGAATTCCGGATGAGCATTCATCAGGCGGGCA
AGAATGTGAATAAAGGCCGGATAAAACTTGTGCTTATTTTTCTTTACGGTCTTTAAAAAGGCCGTAATAT
CCAGCTGAACGGTCTGGTTATAGGTACATTGAGCAACTGACTGAAATGCCTCAAAATGTTCTTTACGATG
CCATTGGGATATATCAACGGTGGTATATCCAGTGATTTTTTTCTCCATTTTAGCTTCCTTAGCTCCTGAA
AATCTCGATAACTCAAAAAATACGCCCGGTAGTGATCTTATTTCATTATGGTGAAAGTTGGAACCTCTTA
CGTGCCGATCAACGTCTCATTTTCGCCAAAAGTTGGCCCAGGGCTTCCCGGTATCAACAGGGACACCAGG
ATTTATTTATTCTGCGAAGTGATCTTCCGTCACAGGTATTTATTCGGCGCAAAGTGCGTCGGGTGATGCT
GCCAACTTAGTCGACTACAGGTCACTAATACCATCTAAGTAGTTGATTCATAGTGACTGGATATGTTGTG
TTTTACAGTATTATGTAGTCTGTTTTTTATGCAAAATCTAATTTAATATATTGATATTTATATCATTTTA
CGTTTCTCGTTCAGCTTTCTTGTACAAAGTGGTTGCCACGGCCATGGTGAGCAAGGGCGAGGAGCTGTTC
ACCGGGGTGGTGCCCATCCTGGTCGAGCTGGACGGCGACGTAAACGGCCACAAGTTCAGCGTGTCCGGCG
AGGGCGAGGGCGATGCCACCTACGGCAAGCTGACCCTGAAGTTCATCTGCACCACCGGCAAGCTGCCCGT
GCCCTGGCCCACCCTCGTGACCACCTTCGGCTACGGCCTGCAGTGCTTCGCCCGCTACCCCGACCACATG
AAGCAGCACGACTTCTTCAAGTCCGCCATGCCCGAAGGCTACGTCCAGGAGCGCACCATCTTCTTCAAGG
ACGACGGCAACTACAAGACCCGCGCCGAGGTGAAGTTCGAGGGCGACACCCTGGTGAACCGCATCGAGCT
GAAGGGCATCGACTTCAAGGAGGACGGCAACATCCTGGGGCACAAGCTGGAGTACAACTACAACAGCCAC
AACGTCTATATCATGGCCGACAAGCAGAAGAACGGCATCAAGGTGAACTTCAAGATCCGCCACAACATCG
AGGACGGCAGCGTGCAGCTCGCCGACCACTACCAGCAGAACACCCCCATCGGCGACGGCCCCGTGCTGCT
GCCCGACAACCACTACCTGAGCTACCAGTCCGCCCTGAGCAAAGACCCCAACGAGAAGCGCGATCACATG
GTCCTGCTGGAGTTCGTGACCGCCGCCGGGATCACTCTCGGCATGGACGAGCTGTACAAGTAATCTAGAG
TCCGCAAAAATCACCAGTCTCTCTCTACAAATCTATCTCTCTCTATTTTTCTCCAGAATAATGTGTGAGT
AGTTCCCAGATAAGGGAATTAGGGTTCTTATAGGGTTTCGCTCATGTGTTGAGCATATAAGAAACCCTTA
GTATGTATTTGTATTTGTAAAATACTTCTATCAATAAAATTTCTAATTCCTAAAACCAAAATCCAGTGAA
GCGCT
