>Addgene plasmid #53074 | pBullet-end-c | addgene partial sequence | sequence record 103202 | CAT-R 5'-GCAACTGACTGAAATGCCTC-3'
TATCCAGTGATTTTTTTCTCCATTTTAGCTTCCTTAGCTCCTGAAAATCTCGATAACTCAAAAAATACGC
CCGGTAGTGATCTTATTTCATTATGGTGAAAGTTGGAACCTCTTACGTGCCGATCAACGTCTCATTTTCG
CCAAAAGTTGGCCCAGGGCTTCCCGGTATCAACAGGGACACCAGGATTTATTTATTCTGCGAAGTGATCT
TCCGTCACAGGTATTTATTCGGCGCAAAGTGCGTCGGGTGATGCTGCCAACTTAGTCGACTACAGGTCAC
TAATACCATCTAAGTAGTTGATTCATAGTGACTGGATATGTTGTGTTTTACAGTATTATGTAGTCTGTTT
TTTATGCAAAATCTAATTTAATATATTGATATTTATATCATTTTACGTTTCTCGTTCAGCTTTCTTGTAC
AAAGTGGTTGCCACGGCCATGGTGAGCAAGGGCGAGGAGCTGTTCACCGGGGTGGTGCCCATCCTGGTCG
AGCTGGACGGCGACGTAAACGGCCACAA
